Addgene plasmid #43682: III-TATT
Depositing lab: Chad Cowan & Kiran Musunuru. Depositing organization: Harvard University. Publication: A TALEN Genome-Editing System for Generating Human Stem Cell-Based Disease Models. Ding Q, Lee YK, Schaefer EA, Peters DT, Veres A, Kim K, Kuperwasser N, Motola DL, Meissner TB, Hendriks WT, Trevisan M, Gupta RM, Moisan A, Banks E, Friesen M, Schinzel RT, Xia F, Tang A, Xia Y, Figueroa E, Wann A, Ahfeldt T, Daheron L, Zhang F, Rubin LL, Peng LF, Chung RT, Musunuru K, Cowan CA. Cell Stem Cell. 2012 Dec 12. pii: S1934-5909(12)00645-5. doi: 10.1016/j.stem.2012.11.011. PubMed 23246482.
Backbone
  Vector backbone: pCRII-TOPO
  Backbone manufacturer: Invitrogen
  Backbone size w/o insert (bp): 3973
  Vector type: Bacterial Cloning
Growth in bacteria
  Bacterial resistance: Ampicillin and Kanamycin, 100 & 50 μg/mL
  Growth temperature: 37°C
  Growth strain: Top10
  Copy number: High Copy
Gene/Insert
  Gene/Insert name: III-TATT
  Species: Synthetic
  Insert size (bp): 426
  Cloning method: TOPO Cloning
  Sequencing primers: 5′ T7; 3′ M13-rev
Terms and licenses: Academic/Nonprofit Terms; Industry Terms: Not Available to Industry
How to cite: III-TATT was a gift from Chad Cowan & Kiran Musunuru (Addgene plasmid # 43682 ; http://n2t.net/addgene:43682 ; RRID:Addgene_43682)
