[The description below was written by a language model from this plasmid's Addgene catalogue record.]
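Description:
III-TATT is a bacterial cloning plasmid built on the commercial pCRII-TOPO backbone (about 4 kb without insert), into which a 426 bp synthetic fragment was introduced by TOPO cloning. It is a high-copy plasmid propagated in E. coli, and the record lists both ampicillin and kanamycin resistance, consistent with the dual-marker design of this backbone. The insert is flanked by T7 and M13-reverse priming sites, which are used for sequence verification. No feature table is supplied, so details such as the origin of replication and the exact layout of elements around the cloning site are not documented here.

The record describes the insert only by name and as synthetic, and does not spell out its contents. The plasmid was deposited with a study describing a TALEN genome-editing system for generating human stem cell-based disease models. In that context the name most plausibly denotes a pre-assembled module of TALE repeats: an insert of this length would fit roughly four repeat units, "TATT" would be the four DNA bases those repeats recognise, and "III" the position of the module within a larger repeat array. This reading is an inference from the name, size and associated publication rather than something stated in the record. The plasmid carries no promoter-driven payload described for expression in mammalian cells. It appears to be a storage and source vector in a library of parts, from which the fragment would be taken and joined with others to build full-length TALE DNA-binding domains in a separate nuclease expression vector.
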