>Addgene plasmid #43682 | III-TATT | depositor partial sequence | sequence record 58947 | III-TATT sequence 426 bps
CGTCTCGGCTCACCCCAGAGCAGGTCGTGGCCATTGCCTCGAATGGAGGGGGCAAACAGGCGTTGGAAAC
CGTACAACGATTGCTGCCGGTGCTGTGCCAAGCGCACGGACTCACCCCAGAGCAGGTCGTGGCAATCGCC
TCCAACATTGGCGGGAAACAGGCACTCGAGACTGTCCAGCGCCTGCTTCCCGTGCTGTGCCAAGCGCACG
GCCTCACCCCAGAGCAGGTCGTGGCCATTGCCTCGAATGGAGGGGGCAAACAGGCGTTGGAAACCGTACA
ACGATTGCTGCCGGTGCTGTGCCAAGCGCACGGATTAACCCCAGAGCAGGTCGTGGCCATTGCCTCGAAT
GGAGGGGGCAAACAGGCGTTGGAAACCGTACAACGATTGCTGCCGGTGCTGTGCCAAGCGCACGGACTCA
GAGACG
