>Addgene plasmid #43682 | III-TATT | addgene partial sequence | sequence record 61744 | M13-F20 5'-TGTAAAACGACGGCCAGT-3'
TTGGGCGATTGGGCCCTCTGATGCATGCTCGAGCGGCCGCCAGTGTGATGGATATCTGCAGAATTCGCCC
TTGCCGTCCTAGCGCGTCTCGGCTCACCCCAGAGCAGGTCGTGGCCATTGCCTCGAATGGAGGGGGCAAA
CAGGCGTTGGAAACCGTACAACGATTGCTGCCGGTGCTGTGCCAAGCGCACGGACTCACCCCAGAGCAGG
TCGTGGCAATCGCCTCCAACATTGGCGGGAAACAGGCACTCGAGACTGTCCAGCGCCTGCTTCCCGTGCT
GTGCCAAGCGCACGGCCTCACCCCAGAGCAGGTCGTGGCCATTGCCTCGAATGGAGGGGGCAAACAGGCG
TTGGAAACCGTACAACGATTGCTGCCGGTGCTGTGCCAAGCGCACGGATTAACCCCAGAGCAGGTCGTGG
CCATTGCCTCGAATGGAGGGGGCAAACAGGCGTTGGAAACCGTACAACGATTGCTGCCGGTGCTGTGCCA
AGCGCACGGACTCAGAGACGTGGGCACAGGAAAGAAGGGCGAATTCCAGCACACTGGCGGCCGTTACTAG
TGGATCCGAGCTCGGTACCAAGCTTGATGCATAGCTTGAGTATTCTATAGTGTCACCTAAATAGCTTGGC
GTAATCATGGTCATAGCTGTTTCCTGTGTGAAATTGTTATCCGCTCACAATTCCACACAACATACGAGCC
GGAAGCATAAAGTGTAAAGCCTGGGGTGCCTAATGAGTGAGCTAACTCACATTAATTGCGTTGCGCTCAC
TGCCCGCTTTCCAGTCGGGAAACCTGTCGTGCCAGCTGCATTAATGAATCGGCCAACGCGCGGGGAGAGG
CGGTTTGCGTATTGGGCGCTCTTCCGCTTCCTCGCTCACTGACTCGCTGCGCTCGGTC
